>Addgene plasmid #250382 | Lenti-CMV-2xHA-NUDT5 P158I-WPRE | addgene full sequence | sequence record 498559 | Addgene NGS Result
[124 nt withheld, positions 1-124]
C
[91 nt withheld, positions 126-216]
A
[49 nt withheld, positions 218-266]
CCTTTGACGTTGGAGTCCACGTTCTTT
[37 nt withheld, positions 294-330]
ACCCTATCTCGGTCTATTCTTTTGATTTATAAGGGATTTTGCCGATTTCGGCCTATTGGTTAAAAAATGA
GCTGATTTAACAAAAATTTAACGCGAATTTTAACAAAATATTAACGCTTACAATTTAGGTGGCACTTTTC
GGGGAAATGTGCGCGGAACCCCTATTTGTTTATTTTTCTAAATACATTCAAATATGTATCCGCTCATGAG
ACAATAACCCTGATAAATGCTTCAATAATATTGAAAAAGGAAGAGTATGAGTATTCAACATTTCCGTGTC
GCCCTTATTCCCTTTTTTGCGGCATTTTGCCTTCCTGTTTTTGCTCACCCAGAAACGCTGGTGAAAGTAA
AAGATGCTGAAGATCAGTTGGGTGCACGAGTGGGTTACATCGAACTGGATCTCAACAGCGGTAAGATCCT
TGAGAGTTTTCGCCCCGAAGAACGTTTTCCAATGATGAGCACTTTTAAAGTTCTGCTATGTGGCGCGGTA
TTATCCCGTATTGACGCCGGGCAAGAGCAACTCGGTCGCCGCATACACTATTCTCAGAATGACTTGGTTG
AGTACTCACCAGTCACAGAAAAGCATCTTACGGATGGCATGACAGTAAGAGAATTATGCAGTGCTGCCAT
AACCATGAGTGATAACACTGCGGCCAACTTACTTCTGACAACGATCGGAGGACCGAAGGAGCTAACCGCT
TTTTTGCACAACATGGGGGATCATGTAACTCGCCTTGATCGTTGGGAACCGGAGCTGAATGAAGCCATAC
CAAACGACGAGCGTGACACCACGATGCCTGTAGCAATGGCAACAACGTTGCGCAAACTATTAACTGGCGA
ACTACTTACTCTAGCTTCCCGGCAACAATTAATAGACTGGATGGAGGCGGATAAAGTTGCAGGACCACTT
CTGCGCTCGGCCCTTCCGGCTGGCTGGTTTATTGCTGATAAATCTGGAGCCGGTGAGCGTGGGTCTCGCG
GTATCATTGCAGCACTGGGGCCAGATGGTAAGCCCTCCCGTATCGTAGTTATCTACACGACGGGGAGTCA
GGCAACTATGGATGAACGAAATAGACAGATCGCTGAGATAGGTGCCTCACTGATTAAGCATTGGTAACTG
TCAGACCAAGTTTACTCATATATACTTTAGATTGATTTAAAACTTCATTTTTAATTTAAAAGGATCTAGG
TGAAGATCCTTTTTGATAATCTCATGACCAAAATCCCTTAACGTGAGTTTTCGTTCCACTGAGCGTCAGA
CCCCGTAGAAAAGATCAAAGGATCTTCTTGAGATCCTTTTTTTCTGCGCGTAATCTGCTGCTTGCAAACA
AAAAAACCACCGCTACCAGCGGTGGTTTGTTTGCCGGATCAAGAGCTACCAACTCTTTTTCCGAAGGTAA
CTGGCTTCAGCAGAGCGCAGATACCAAATACTGTTCTTCTAGTGTAGCCGTAGTTAGGCCACCACTTCAA
GAACTCTGTAGCACCGCCTACATACCTCGCTCTGCTAATCCTGTTACCAGTGGCTGCTGCCAGTGGCGAT
AAGTCGTGTCTTACCGGGTTGGACTCAAGACGATAGTTACCGGATAAGGCGCAGCGGTCGGGCTGAACGG
GGGGTTCGTGCACACAGCCCAGCTTGGAGCGAACGACCTACACCGAACTGAGATACCTACAGCGTGAGCT
ATGAGAAAGCGCCACGCTTCCCGAAGGGAGAAAGGCGGACAGGTATCCGGTAAGCGGCAGGGTCGGAACA
GGAGAGCGCACGAGGGAGCTTCCAGGGGGAAACGCCTGGTATCTTTATAGTCCTGTCGGGTTTCGCCACC
TCTGACTTGAGCGTCGATTTTTGTGATGCTCGTCAGGGGGGCGGAGCCTATGGAAAAACGCCAGCAACGC
GGCCTTTTTACGGTTCCTGGCCTTTTGCTGGCCTTTTGCTCACATGTTCTTTCCTGCGTTATCCCCTGAT
TCTGTGGATAACCGTATTACCGCCTTTGAGTGAGCTGATACCGCTCGCCGCAGCCGAACGACCGAGCGCA
GCGAGTCAGTGAGCGAGGAAGCGGAAGAGCGCCCAATACGCAAACCGCCTCTCCCCGCGCGTTGGCCGAT
TCATTAATGCAGCTGGCACGACAGGTTTCCCGACTGGAAAGCGGGCAGTGAGCGCAACGCAATTAATGTG
AGTTAGCTCACTCATTAGGCACCCCAGGCTTTACACTTTATGCTTCCGGCTCGTATGTTGTGTGGAATTG
TGAGCGGATAACAATTTCACACAGGAAACAGCTATGACCATGATTACGCCAAGCGCGCAATTAACCCTCA
CTAAAGGGAACAAAAGCTGGAGCTGCAAGCTTAATGTAGTCTTATGCAATACTCTTGTAGTCTTGCAACA
TGGTAACGATGAGTTAGCAACATGCCTTACAAGGAGAGAAAAAGCACCGTGCATGCCGATTGGTGGAAGT
AAGGTGGTACGATCGTGCCTTATTAGGAAGGCAACAGACGGGTCTGACATGGATTGGACGAACCACTGAA
TTGCCGCATTGCAGAGATATTGTATTTAAGTGCCTAGCTCGATACATAAACGGGTCTCTCTGGTTAGACC
AGATCTGAGCCTGGGAGCTCTCTGGCTAACTAGGGAACCCACTGCTTAAGCCTCAATAAAGCTTGCCTTG
AGTGCTTCAAGTAGTGTGTGCCCGTCTGTTGTGTGACTCTGGTAACTAGAGATCCCTCAGACCCTTTTAG
TCAGTGTGGAAAATCTCTAGCAGTGGCGCCCGAACAGGGACTTGAAAGCGAAAGGGAAACCAGAGGAGCT
CTCTCGACGCAGGACTCGGCTTGCTGAAGCGCGCACGGCAAGAGGCGAGGGGCGGCGACTGGTGAGTACG
CCAAAAATTTTGACTAGCGGAGGCTAGAAGGAGAGAGATGGGTGCGAGAGCGTCAGTATTAAGCGGGGGA
GAATTAGATCGCGATGGGAAAAAATTCGGTTAAGGCCAGGGGGAAAGAAAAAATATAAATTAAAACATAT
AGTATGGGCAAGCAGGGAGCTAGAACGATTCGCAGTTAATCCTGGCCTGTTAGAAACATCAGAAGGCTGT
AGACAAATACTGGGACAGCTACAACCATCCCTTCAGACAGGATCAGAAGAACTTAGATCATTATATAATA
CAGTAGCAACCCTCTATTGTGTGCATCAAAGGATAGAGATAAAAGACACCAAGGAAGCTTTAGACAAGAT
AGAGGAAGAGCAAAACAAAAGTAAGACCACCGCACAGCAAGCGGCCGCTGATCTTCAGACCTGGAGGAGG
AGATATGAGGGACAATTGGAGAAGTGAATTATATAAATATAAAGTAGTAAAAATTGAACCATTAGGAGTA
GCACCCACCAAGGCAAAGAGAAGAGTGGTGCAGAGAGAAAAAAGAGCAGTGGGAATAGGAGCTTTGTTCC
TTGGGTTCTTGGGAGCAGCAGGAAGCACTATGGGCGCAGCGTCAATGACGCTGACGGTACAGGCCAGACA
ATTATTGTCTGGTATAGTGCAGCAGCAGAACAATTTGCTGAGGGCTATTGAGGCGCAACAGCATCTGTTG
CAACTCACAGTCTGGGGCATCAAGCAGCTCCAGGCAAGAATCCTGGCTGTGGAAAGATACCTAAAGGATC
AACAGCTCCTGGGGATTTGGGGTTGCTCTGGAAAACTCATTTGCACCACTGCTGTGCCTTGGAATGCTAG
TTGGAGTAATAAATCTCTGGAACAGATTTGGAATCACACGACCTGGATGGAGTGGGACAGAGAAATTAAC
AATTACACAAGCTTAATACACTCCTTAATTGAAGAATCGCAAAACCAGCAAGAAAAGAATGAACAAGAAT
TATTGGAATTAGATAAATGGGCAAGTTTGTGGAATTGGTTTAACATAACAAATTGGCTGTGGTATATAAA
ATTATTCATAATGATAGTAGGAGGCTTGGTAGGTTTAAGAATAGTTTTTGCTGTACTTTCTATAGTGAAT
AGAGTTAGGCAGGGATATTCACCATTATCGTTTCAGACCCACCTCCCAACCCCGAGGGGACCCGACAGGC
CCGAAGGAATAGAAGAAGAAGGTGGAGAGAGAGACAGAGACAGATCCATTCGATTAGTGAACGGATCTCG
ACGGTATCGGTTAACTTTTAAAAGAAAAGGGGGGATTGGGGGGTACAGTGCAGGGGAAAGAATAGTAGAC
ATAATAGCAACAGACATACAAACTAAAGAATTACAAAAACAAATTACAAAATTCAAAATTTTATCGATAA
GCTTGGGAGTTCCGCGTTACATAACTTACGGTAAATGGCCCGCCTGGCTGACCGCCCAACGACCCCCGCC
CATTGACGTCAATAATGACGTATGTTCCCATAGTAACGCCAATAGGGACTTTCCATTGACGTCAATGGGT
GGAGTATTTACGGTAAACTGCCCACTTGGCAGTACATCAAGTGTATCATATGCCAAGTACGCCCCCTATT
GACGTCAATGACGGTAAATGGCCCGCCTGGCATTATGCCCAGTACATGACCTTATGGGACTTTCCTACTT
GGCAGTACATCTACGTATTAGTCATCGCTATTACCATGGTGATGCGGTTTTGGCAGTACATCAATGGGCG
TGGATAGCGGTTTGACTCACGGGGATTTCCAAGTCTCCACCCCATTGACGTCAATGGGAGTTTGTTTTGG
CACCAAAATCAACGGGACTTTCCAAAATGTCGTAACAACTCCGCCCCATTGACGCAAATGGGCGGTAGGC
GTGTACGGTGGGAGGTCTATATAAGCAGAGCTCGTTTAGTGAACCGTCAGATCGCCTGGAGACGCCATCC
ACGCTGTTTTGACCTCCATAGAAGACACCGACTCTAGAGGGATCCACCGGTCGCCACCATGTACCCCTAC
GACGTGCCCGACTACGCCGGCTATCCGTATGATGTCCCGGACTATGCAGGAGAGAGCCAAGAACCAACGG
AATCTTCTCAGAATGGCAAACAGTATATCATTTCAGAGGAGTTAATTTCAGAAGGAAAATGGGTCAAGCT
TGAAAAAACAACGTACATGGATCCTACTGGTAAAACTAGAACTTGGGAATCAGTGAAACGTACAACCAGG
AAAGAGCAGACTGCGGATGGTGTCGCGGTCATCCCCGTGCTGCAGAGAACACTTCACTATGAGTGTATCG
TTCTGGTGAAACAGTTCCGACCACCAATGGGGGGCTACTGCATAGAGTTCCCTGCAGGTCTCATAGATGA
TGGTGAAACCCCAGAAGCAGCTGCTCTCCGGGAGCTTGAAGAAGAAACTGGCTACAAAGGGGACATTGCC
GAATGTTCTCCAGCGGTCTGTATGGACCCAGGCTTGTCAAACTGTACTATACACATCGTGACAGTCACCA
TTAACGGAGATGATGCCGAAAACGCAAGGATAAAGCCAAAGCCAGGGGATGGAGAGTTTGTGGAAGTCAT
TTCTTTACCCAAGAATGACCTGCTGCAGAGACTTGATGCTCTGGTAGCTGAAGAACATCTCACAGTGGAC
GCCAGGGTCTATTCCTACGCTCTAGCGCTGAAACATGCAAATGCAAAGCCATTTGAAGTGCCCTTCTTGA
AATTTTAAAGCGGCCGCGTCGACAATCAACCTCTGGATTACAAAATTTGTGAAAGATTGACTGGTATTCT
TAACTATGTTGCTCCTTTTACGCTATGTGGATACGCTGCTTTAATGCCTTTGTATCATGCTATTGCTTCC
CGTATGGCTTTCATTTTCTCCTCCTTGTATAAATCCTGGTTGCTGTCTCTTTATGAGGAGTTGTGGCCCG
TTGTCAGGCAACGTGGCGTGGTGTGCACTGTGTTTGCTGACGCAACCCCCACTGGTTGGGGCATTGCCAC
CACCTGTCAGCTCCTTTCCGGGACTTTCGCTTTCCCCCTCCCTATTGCCACGGCGGAACTCATCGCCGCC
TGCCTTGCCCGCTGCTGGACAGGGGCTCGGCTGTTGGGCACTGACAATTCCGTGGTGTTGTCGGGGAAGC
TGACGTCCTTTCCATGGCTGCTCGCCTGTGTTGCCACCTGGATTCTGCGCGGGACGTCCTTCTGCTACGT
CCCTTCGGCCCTCAATCCAGCGGACCTTCCTTCCCGCGGCCTGCTGCCGGCTCTGCGGCCTCTTCCGCGT
CTTCGCCTTCGCCCTCAGACGAGTCGGATCTCCCTTTGGGCCGCCTCCCCGCCTGGAATTCTACCGGGTA
GGGGAGGCGCTTTTCCCAAGGCAGTCTGGAGCATGCGCTTTAGCAGCCCCGCTGGGCACTTGGCGCTACA
CAAGTGGCCTCTGGCCTCGCACACATTCCACATCCACCGGTAGGCGCCAACCGGCTCCGTTCTTTGGTGG
CCCCTTCGCGCCACCTTCTACTCCTCCCCTAGTCAGGAAGTTCCCCCCCGCCCCGCAGCTCGCGTCGTGC
AGGACGTGACAAATGGAAGTAGCACGTCTCACTAGTCTCGTGCAGATGGACAGCACCGCTGAGCAATGGA
AGCGGGTAGGCCTTTGGGGCAGCGGCCAATAGCAGCTTTGCTCCTTCGCTTTCTGGGCTCAGAGGCTGGG
AAGGGGTGGGTCCGGGGGCGGGCTCAGGGGCGGGCTCAGGGGCGGGGCGGGCGCCCGAAGGTCCTCCGGA
GGCCCGGCATTCTGCACGCTTCAAAAGCGCACGTCTGCCGCGCTGTTCTCCTCTTCCTCATCTCCGGGCC
TTTCGACCTGCAGCCCAAGCTTACCATGACCGAGTACAAGCCCACGGTGCGCCTCGCCACCCGCGACGAC
GTCCCCAGGGCCGTACGCACCCTCGCCGCCGCGTTCGCCGACTACCCCGCCACGCGCCACACCGTCGATC
CGGACCGCCACATCGAGCGGGTCACCGAGCTGCAAGAACTCTTCCTCACGCGCGTCGGGCTCGACATCGG
CAAGGTGTGGGTCGCGGACGACGGCGCCGCGGTGGCGGTCTGGACCACGCCGGAGAGCGTCGAAGCGGGG
GCGGTGTTCGCCGAGATCGGCCCGCGCATGGCCGAGTTGAGCGGTTCCCGGCTGGCCGCGCAGCAACAGA
TGGAAGGCCTCCTGGCGCCGCACCGGCCCAAGGAGCCCGCGTGGTTCCTGGCCACCGTCGGCGTCTCGCC
CGACCACCAGGGCAAGGGTCTGGGCAGCGCCGTCGTGCTCCCCGGAGTGGAGGCGGCCGAGCGCGCCGGG
GTGCCCGCCTTCCTGGAGACCTCCGCGCCCCGCAACCTCCCCTTCTACGAGCGGCTCGGCTTCACCGTCA
CCGCCGACGTCGAGGTGCCCGAAGGACCGCGCACCTGGTGCATGACCCGCAAGCCCGGTGCCTGACGCCC
GCCCCACGACCCGCAGCGCCCGACCGAAAGGAGCGCACGACCCCATGCATCTCGAGGGCCCGGTACCTTT
AAGACCAATGACTTACAAGGCAGCTGTAGATCTTAGCCACTTTTTAAAAGAAAAGGGGGGACTGGAAGGG
CTAGCTCACTCCCAACGAAGACAAGATCTGCTTTTTGCTTGTACTGGGTCTCTCTGGTTAGACCAGATCT
GAGCCTGGGAGCTCTCTGGCTAACTAGGGAACCCACTGCTTAAGCCTCAATAAAGCTTGCCTTGAGTGCT
TCAAGTAGTGTGTGCCCGTCTGTTGTGTGACTCTGGTAACTAGAGATCCCTCAGACCCTTTTAGTCAGTG
TGGAAAATCTCTAGCAGTAGTAGTTCATGTCATCTTATTATTCAGTATTTATAACTTGCAAAGAAATGAA
TATCAGAGAGTGAGAGGAACTTGTTTATTGCAGCTTATAATGGTTACAAATAAAGCAATAGCATCACAAA
TTTCACAAATAAAGCATTTTTTTCACTGCATTCTAGTTGTGGTTTGTCCAAACTCATCAATGTATCTTAT
CATGTCTGGCTCTAGCTATCCCGCCCCTAACTCCGCCCATCCCGCCCCTAACTCCGCCCAGTTCCGCCCA
TTCTCCGCCCCATGGCTGACTAATTTTTTTTATTTATGCAGAGGCCGAGGCCGCCTCGGCCTCTGAGCTA
TTCCAGAAGTAGTGAGGAGGCTTTTTTGGAGGCCTAGGGACGTACCCAATTCGCCCTATAGTGAGTCGTA
TTACGCGCGCTCACTGGCCGTCGTTTTACAACGTCGTGACTGGGAAAACCCTGGCGTTACCCAACTTAAT
CGCCTTGCAGCACATCCCCCTTTCGCCAGCTGGCGTAATAGCGAAGAGGCCCGCACCGATCGCCCTTCCC
AACAGTTGCGCAGCCTGAATGGCGAATGGG
Features (pLannotate 1.2.2; 28 found; start..end, strand, type, name):
      1..429     +  rep_origin     f1 ori (sequence partly withheld): f1 bacteriophage origin of replication; arrow indicates direction of (+) strand synthesis
    482..586     +  promoter       AmpR promoter: bla
    587..1447    +  CDS            AmpR: β-lactamase; bla; confers resistance to ampicillin, carbenicillin, and related antibiotics
   1618..2206    +  rep_origin     ori: high-copy-number ColE1/pMB1/pBR322/pUC origin of replication
   2389..2481    +  CDS            lacI (fragment): lac repressor; lacI; The lac repressor binds to the lac operator to inhibit transcription in E. coli. This inhibition can be relieved by adding lactose or isopropyl-β-D-thiogalactopyranoside (IPTG).
   2494..2515    +  protein_bind   CAP binding site: CAP binding activates transcription in the presence of cAMP. E. coli catabolite activator protein
   2530..2560    +  promoter       lac promoter: promoter for the E. coli lac operon
   2568..2584    +  protein_bind   lac operator: The lac repressor binds to the lac operator to inhibit transcription in E. coli. This inhibition can be relieved by adding lactose or isopropyl-β-D-thiogalactopyranoside (IPTG). lac repressor encoded by lacI
   2629..2647    +  promoter       T3 promoter: promoter for bacteriophage T3 RNA polymerase
   2675..2901    +  promoter       RSV promoter: Rous sarcoma virus enhancer/promoter
   2902..3082    +  LTR            5' LTR (truncated): truncated 5' long terminal repeat (LTR) from HIV-1
   3129..3254    +  misc_feature   HIV-1 Ψ: packaging signal of human immunodeficiency virus type 1
   3238..3601    +  CDS            HIV-1 gag (fragment): gag protein from human immunodeficiency virus 1; gag
   3747..3980    +  misc_feature   RRE: The Rev response element (RRE) of HIV-1 allows for Rev-dependent mRNA export from the nucleus to the cytoplasm.
   4357..4457    +  CDS            Rev (fragment): human immunodeficiency virus 1 (HIV-1) Rev protein; rev; enhances nuclear export of unspliced and incompletely spliced viral mRNAs
   4476..4592    +  misc_feature   cPPT/CTS: central polypurine tract and central termination sequence of HIV-1
   4615..4918    +  enhancer       CMV enhancer: human cytomegalovirus immediate early enhancer
   4919..5122    +  promoter       CMV promoter: human cytomegalovirus (CMV) immediate early promoter
   5282..5935    +  CDS            NUDT5: NUDT5_HUMAN - Also known as NUDIX5 From Homo sapiens (Human).
   5954..6542    +  misc_feature   WPRE: woodchuck hepatitis virus posttranscriptional regulatory element
   6556..7055    +  promoter       PGK promoter: mouse phosphoglycerate kinase 1 promoter
   7076..7675    +  CDS            PuroR: puromycin N-acetyltransferase; pac from Streptomyces alboniger; confers resistance to puromycin
   7743..7880    +  CDS            nef (fragment): NEF_HV1LA - Experimental evidence at protein level: Swiss-Prot protein existence level 1. Extracellular Nef protein targets CD4(+) T-lymphocytes for apoptosis by interacting with CXCR4 surface receptors. From Human immunodeficiency virus type 1 group M subtype B (isolate Lai) (HIV-1).
   7866..8046    +  LTR            5' LTR (truncated): truncated 5' long terminal repeat (LTR) from HIV-1
   8118..8239    +  polyA_signal   SV40 poly(A) signal: SV40 polyadenylation signal
   8279..8414    +  rep_origin     SV40 ori: SV40 origin of replication
   8435..8453    -  promoter       T7 promoter: promoter for bacteriophage T7 RNA polymerase
   8461..8616    +  CDS            lacZα (fragment): LacZα fragment of β-galactosidase; lacZ fragment
