[The description below was written by a language model from this plasmid's Addgene catalogue record and pLannotate feature annotations shown in this document.]
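Description:
Lenti-CMV-2xHA-NUDT5 P158I-WPRE is a lentiviral mammalian expression plasmid built on the pLenti CMV GFP Puro backbone, with the NUDT5 insert cloned between BamHI and SalI sites, presumably in place of the backbone's GFP, since no GFP feature is annotated. It is maintained in E. coli through a high-copy ColE1/pUC-type origin and an ampicillin resistance gene (β-lactamase). An f1 origin and residual lac/T3/T7 cloning-vector elements are also present. The full sequenced record is 8,620 nt.

The transfer cassette begins with an RSV promoter fused to a truncated HIV-1 5' LTR, an arrangement that drives Tat-independent transcription of the viral genome in packaging cells. It is followed by the Ψ packaging signal with a gag fragment, the Rev response element for nuclear export of the unspliced RNA, and the cPPT/CTS, which aids nuclear import of the reverse-transcribed genome. Downstream, the CMV enhancer/promoter drives human NUDT5 (Nudix hydrolase 5) carrying the P158I substitution and an N-terminal 2xHA epitope tag for detection or immunoprecipitation. The tag itself is not separately annotated in the feature table, which marks only the NUDT5 coding region. A WPRE follows to enhance transcript stability and expression. A mouse PGK promoter then expresses puromycin N-acetyltransferase, so transduced cells can be selected with puromycin. The cassette ends in a truncated 3' LTR (labelled as a 5' LTR by the annotation software), followed by an SV40 poly(A) signal and SV40 origin.

The plasmid is intended for producing lentivirus for stable expression of tagged mutant NUDT5 in mammalian cells. The associated work concerns a non-enzymatic role of NUDT5 in repressing de novo purine synthesis, though the record does not state the functional effect of P158I.
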