Addgene plasmid #250382: Lenti-CMV-2xHA-NUDT5 P158I-WPRE
Purpose: Lentiviral expression of human NUDT5 P158I with N-terminal 2xHA under CMV promoter and puromycin resistance cassette under PGK promoter.
Depositing lab: Stefan Kubicek. Depositing organization: CeMM Research Center for Molecular Medicine. Publication: A non-enzymatic role of Nudix hydrolase 5 in repressing purine de novo synthesis. Nguyen TA, Lin JG, Marques AMC, Fottner M, Bauer LG, Reicher A, Daum D, Scrofani L, Liu Y, Cheng C, D'Angelo L D D L, Sanchez J, Bueschl C, Marella N, Buphamalai P, Traversi F, Beres M, Moll HP, Siklos M, Genger JW, Hofstaetter G, Villanti L, Malik M, Klimek C, Runggatscher K, Guertl B, Hansen JS, Dobner S, Babosova O, Becirovic T, de Rooij LPMH, Casanova E, Koren A, Froese DS, Rosenblatt DS, Klavins K, Bergthaler A, Menche J, Hannich JT, Abele M, Sdelci S, Lang K, Huber KVM, Kubicek S. Science. 2025 Nov 6:eadv4257. doi: 10.1126/science.adv4257. PubMed 41196952.
Backbone
  Vector backbone: pLenti CMV GFP Puro
  Backbone manufacturer: Eric Campeau, Paul Kaufman (Addgene #17448)
  Vector type: Mammalian Expression, Lentiviral
Growth in bacteria
  Bacterial resistance: Ampicillin, 100 μg/mL
  Growth temperature: 37°C
  Growth strain: NEB Stable
  Copy number: High Copy
Gene/Insert
  Gene/Insert name: NUDT5
  Species: H. sapiens (human)
  Insert size (bp): 714
  Mutation: P158I
  Entrez Gene: NUDT5 (a.k.a. YSA1, YSA1H, YSAH1, hNUDT5)
  Promoter: CMV
  Tag / fusion protein: 2xHA (N terminal on insert)
  Cloning method: Ligation Independent Cloning
Terms and licenses: Academic/Nonprofit Terms; Industry Terms: Not Available to Industry
Depositor comments: Insert cloned with BamHI (5') and SalI (3') sites.
How to cite: Lenti-CMV-2xHA-NUDT5 P158I-WPRE was a gift from Stefan Kubicek (Addgene plasmid # 250382 ; http://n2t.net/addgene:250382 ; RRID:Addgene_250382)
